Addgene plasmid #170180: modRNAc0-Cas9
Purpose: IVT template plasmid for making modified Cas9 RNA
Depositing lab: Xiaojun Lian. Depositing organization: Pennsylvania State University. Publication: Robust genome editing via modRNA-based Cas9 or base editor in human pluripotent stem cells. Haideri T, Howells A, Jiang Y, Yang J, Bao X, Lian XL. Cell Rep Methods. 2022 Sep 7;2(9):100290. doi: 10.1016/j.crmeth.2022.100290. eCollection 2022 Sep 19. PubMed 36160051.
Backbone
  Vector backbone: modRNA cap0 plasmid
  Vector type: IVT template plasmid
Growth in bacteria
  Bacterial resistance: Ampicillin, 100 μg/mL
  Growth temperature: 37°C
  Growth strain: NEB Stable
  Copy number: High Copy
Gene/Insert
  Gene/Insert name: Cas9
  Species: Synthetic
  Promoter: T7 promoter
  Cloning method: Restriction Enzyme; 5′ cloning site EcoR1 (not destroyed); 3′ cloning site Spe1 (not destroyed)
  Sequencing primers: 5′ T7 promoter primer; 3′ tatttaggtgacactatag
Terms and licenses: Academic/Nonprofit Terms; Industry Terms: Not Available to Industry
Depositor comments: Please visit https://www.biorxiv.org/content/10.1101/2022.05.24.493220v1 for bioRxiv preprint.
How to cite: modRNAc0-Cas9 was a gift from Xiaojun Lian (Addgene plasmid # 170180 ; http://n2t.net/addgene:170180 ; RRID:Addgene_170180)
