[The description below was written by a language model from this plasmid's Addgene catalogue record and pLannotate feature annotations shown in this document.]
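Description:
modRNAc0-Cas9 is a 7.2 kb in vitro transcription (IVT) template plasmid built on the "modRNA cap0" backbone and intended for producing modified Cas9 mRNA rather than for direct expression in cells. It is maintained in E. coli as a high-copy plasmid through a ColE1/pUC-type origin and selected with ampicillin via the β-lactamase gene and its native promoter. The backbone also carries an f1 phage origin and leftovers of a standard cloning vector: lac promoter, lac operator and CAP binding site, together with fragments of lacI, lacZα and the pBR322 bom region. None of these contribute to the IVT function.

The payload is a Cas9 coding sequence, annotated as matching the Streptococcus pyogenes serotype M1 protein and listed as synthetic in origin, cloned between retained EcoRI and SpeI sites. A bacteriophage T7 promoter sits at the start of the record, about 90 nt upstream of the open reading frame. That interval is unannotated, and the record does not say what leader or 5′ UTR it contains. Immediately downstream of Cas9 is a fragment annotated as the human β-globin polyadenylation signal region, which presumably serves as a 3′ untranslated element in the transcript. An SP6 promoter follows in the opposite orientation and appears to serve mainly as a reverse sequencing primer site. No nuclear localisation signals, epitope tags or encoded poly(A) tract are annotated, so their presence cannot be confirmed from the record.

T7 RNA polymerase run-off from this template yields Cas9 transcripts that can incorporate modified nucleotides. The associated work used such modRNA for transient, DNA-free delivery of Cas9 or base editors for genome editing in human pluripotent stem cells.
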