Features (pLannotate 1.2.2; 14 found; start..end, strand, type, name):
      1..19      +  promoter       T7 promoter: promoter for bacteriophage T7 RNA polymerase
    110..4213    +  CDS            cas9: CAS9_STRP1 - Also known as csn1 From Streptococcus pyogenes serotype M1.
   4225..4356    +  polyA_signal   β-globin poly(A) (fragment): human β-globin polyadenylation signal
   4383..4401    -  promoter       SP6 promoter: promoter for bacteriophage SP6 RNA polymerase
   4443..4459    -  protein_bind   lac operator: The lac repressor binds to the lac operator to inhibit transcription in E. coli. This inhibition can be relieved by adding lactose or isopropyl-β-D-thiogalactopyranoside (IPTG). lac repressor encoded by lacI
   4467..4497    -  promoter       lac promoter: promoter for the E. coli lac operon
   4512..4533    -  protein_bind   CAP binding site: CAP binding activates transcription in the presence of cAMP. E. coli catabolite activator protein
   4546..4638    -  CDS            lacI (fragment): lac repressor; lacI; The lac repressor binds to the lac operator to inhibit transcription in E. coli. This inhibition can be relieved by adding lactose or isopropyl-β-D-thiogalactopyranoside (IPTG).
   4821..5409    -  rep_origin     ori: high-copy-number ColE1/pMB1/pBR322/pUC origin of replication
   5580..6440    -  CDS            AmpR: β-lactamase; bla; confers resistance to ampicillin, carbenicillin, and related antibiotics
   6441..6545    -  promoter       AmpR promoter: bla
   6572..6622    +  misc_feature   bom (fragment): basis of mobility region from pBR322
   6650..7078    -  rep_origin     f1 ori (sequence partly withheld): f1 bacteriophage origin of replication; arrow indicates direction of (+) strand synthesis
   7082..7239    -  CDS            lacZα (fragment): LacZα fragment of β-galactosidase; lacZ fragment
>Addgene plasmid #170180 | modRNAc0-Cas9 | addgene full sequence | sequence record 334934 | Addgene NGS Result
TAATACGACTCACTATAGGGCGAATTGGGCCCGACGTCACATTTGCTTCTGACACAACTGTGTTCACTAG
CAACCTCAAACAGACACCGGATCCATGGCATGCGAATTCATGGACAAGAAGTACTCCATTGGGCTCGATA
TCGGCACAAACAGCGTCGGCTGGGCCGTCATTACGGACGAGTACAAGGTGCCGAGCAAAAAATTCAAAGT
TCTGGGCAATACCGATCGCCACAGCATAAAGAAGAACCTCATTGGCGCCCTCCTGTTCGACTCCGGGGAG
ACGGCCGAAGCCACGCGGCTCAAAAGAACAGCACGGCGCAGATATACCCGCAGAAAGAATCGGATCTGCT
ACCTGCAGGAGATCTTTAGTAATGAGATGGCTAAGGTGGATGACTCTTTCTTCCATAGGCTGGAGGAGTC
CTTTTTGGTGGAGGAGGATAAAAAGCACGAGCGCCACCCAATCTTTGGCAATATCGTGGACGAGGTGGCG
TACCATGAAAAGTACCCAACCATATATCATCTGAGGAAGAAGCTTGTAGACAGTACTGATAAGGCTGACT
TGCGGTTGATCTATCTCGCGCTGGCGCATATGATCAAATTTCGGGGACACTTCCTCATCGAGGGGGACCT
GAACCCAGACAACAGCGATGTCGACAAACTCTTTATCCAACTGGTTCAGACTTACAATCAGCTTTTCGAA
GAGAACCCGATCAACGCATCCGGAGTTGACGCCAAAGCAATCCTGAGCGCTAGGCTGTCCAAATCCCGGC
GGCTCGAAAACCTCATCGCACAGCTCCCTGGGGAGAAGAAGAACGGCCTGTTTGGTAATCTTATCGCCCT
GTCACTCGGGCTGACCCCCAACTTTAAATCTAACTTCGACCTGGCCGAAGATGCCAAGCTTCAACTGAGC
AAAGACACCTACGATGATGATCTCGACAATCTGCTGGCCCAGATCGGCGACCAGTACGCAGACCTTTTTT
TGGCGGCAAAGAACCTGTCAGACGCCATTCTGCTGAGTGATATTCTGCGAGTGAACACGGAGATCACCAA
AGCTCCGCTGAGCGCTAGTATGATCAAGCGCTATGATGAGCACCACCAAGACTTGACTTTGCTGAAGGCC
CTTGTCAGACAGCAACTGCCTGAGAAGTACAAGGAAATTTTCTTCGATCAGTCTAAAAATGGCTACGCCG
GATACATTGACGGCGGAGCAAGCCAGGAGGAATTTTACAAATTTATTAAGCCCATCTTGGAAAAAATGGA
CGGCACCGAGGAGCTGCTGGTAAAGCTTAACAGAGAAGATCTGTTGCGCAAACAGCGCACTTTCGACAAT
GGAAGCATCCCCCACCAGATTCACCTGGGCGAACTGCACGCTATCCTCAGGCGGCAAGAGGATTTCTACC
CCTTTTTGAAAGATAACAGGGAAAAGATTGAGAAAATCCTCACATTTCGGATACCCTACTATGTAGGCCC
CCTCGCCCGGGGAAATTCCAGATTCGCGTGGATGACTCGCAAATCAGAAGAGACCATCACTCCCTGGAAC
TTCGAGGAAGTCGTGGATAAGGGGGCCTCTGCCCAGTCCTTCATCGAAAGGATGACTAACTTTGATAAAA
ATCTGCCTAACGAAAAGGTGCTTCCTAAACACTCTCTGCTGTACGAGTACTTCACAGTTTATAACGAGCT
CACCAAGGTCAAATACGTCACAGAAGGGATGAGAAAGCCAGCATTCCTGTCTGGAGAGCAGAAGAAAGCT
ATCGTGGACCTCCTCTTCAAGACGAACCGGAAAGTTACCGTGAAACAGCTCAAAGAAGACTATTTCAAAA
AGATTGAATGTTTCGACTCTGTTGAAATCAGCGGAGTGGAGGATCGCTTCAACGCATCCCTGGGAACGTA
TCACGATCTCCTGAAAATCATTAAAGACAAGGACTTCCTGGACAATGAGGAGAACGAGGACATTCTTGAG
GACATTGTCCTCACCCTTACGTTGTTTGAAGATAGGGAGATGATTGAAGAACGCTTGAAAACTTACGCTC
ATCTCTTCGACGACAAAGTCATGAAACAGCTCAAGAGGCGCCGATATACAGGATGGGGGCGGCTGTCAAG
AAAACTGATCAATGGGATCCGAGACAAGCAGAGTGGAAAGACAATCCTGGATTTTCTTAAGTCCGATGGA
TTTGCCAACCGGAACTTCATGCAGTTGATCCATGATGACTCTCTCACCTTTAAGGAGGACATCCAGAAAG
CACAAGTTTCTGGCCAGGGGGACAGTCTTCACGAGCACATCGCTAATCTTGCAGGTAGCCCAGCTATCAA
AAAGGGAATACTGCAGACCGTTAAGGTCGTGGATGAACTCGTCAAAGTAATGGGAAGGCATAAGCCCGAG
AATATCGTTATCGAGATGGCCCGAGAGAACCAAACTACCCAGAAGGGACAGAAGAACAGTAGGGAAAGGA
TGAAGAGGATTGAAGAGGGTATAAAAGAACTGGGGTCCCAAATCCTTAAGGAACACCCAGTTGAAAACAC
CCAGCTTCAGAATGAGAAGCTCTACCTGTACTACCTGCAGAACGGCAGGGACATGTACGTGGATCAGGAA
CTGGACATCAATCGGCTCTCCGACTACGACGTGGATCATATCGTGCCCCAGTCTTTTCTCAAAGATGATT
CTATTGATAATAAAGTGTTGACAAGATCCGATAAAAATAGAGGGAAGAGTGATAACGTCCCCTCAGAAGA
AGTTGTCAAGAAAATGAAAAATTATTGGCGGCAGCTGCTGAACGCCAAACTGATCACACAACGGAAGTTC
GATAATCTGACTAAGGCTGAACGAGGTGGCCTGTCTGAGTTGGATAAAGCCGGCTTCATCAAAAGGCAGC
TTGTTGAGACACGCCAGATCACCAAGCACGTGGCCCAAATTCTCGATTCACGCATGAACACCAAGTACGA
TGAAAATGACAAACTGATTCGAGAGGTGAAAGTTATTACTCTGAAGTCTAAGCTGGTCTCAGATTTCAGA
AAGGACTTTCAGTTTTATAAGGTGAGAGAGATCAACAATTACCACCATGCGCATGATGCCTACCTGAATG
CAGTGGTAGGCACTGCACTTATCAAAAAATATCCCAAGCTTGAATCTGAATTTGTTTACGGAGACTATAA
AGTGTACGATGTTAGGAAAATGATCGCAAAGTCTGAGCAGGAAATAGGCAAGGCCACCGCTAAGTACTTC
TTTTACAGCAATATTATGAATTTTTTCAAGACCGAGATTACACTGGCCAATGGAGAGATTCGGAAGCGAC
CACTTATCGAAACAAACGGAGAAACAGGAGAAATCGTGTGGGACAAGGGTAGGGATTTCGCGACAGTCCG
GAAGGTCCTGTCCATGCCGCAGGTGAACATCGTTAAAAAGACCGAAGTACAGACCGGAGGCTTCTCCAAG
GAAAGTATCCTCCCGAAAAGGAACAGCGACAAGCTGATCGCACGCAAAAAAGATTGGGACCCCAAGAAAT
ACGGCGGATTCGATTCTCCTACAGTCGCTTACAGTGTACTGGTTGTGGCCAAAGTGGAGAAAGGGAAGTC
TAAAAAACTCAAAAGCGTCAAGGAACTGCTGGGCATCACAATCATGGAGCGATCAAGCTTCGAAAAAAAC
CCCATCGACTTTCTCGAGGCGAAAGGATATAAAGAGGTCAAAAAAGACCTCATCATTAAGCTTCCCAAGT
ACTCTCTCTTTGAGCTTGAAAACGGCCGGAAACGAATGCTCGCTAGTGCGGGCGAGCTGCAGAAAGGTAA
CGAGCTGGCACTGCCCTCTAAATACGTTAATTTCTTGTATCTGGCCAGCCACTATGAAAAGCTCAAAGGG
TCTCCCGAAGATAATGAGCAGAAGCAGCTGTTCGTGGAACAACACAAACACTACCTTGATGAGATCATCG
AGCAAATAAGCGAATTCTCCAAAAGAGTGATCCTCGCCGACGCTAACCTCGATAAGGTGCTTTCTGCTTA
CAATAAGCACAGGGATAAGCCCATCAGGGAGCAGGCAGAAAACATTATCCACTTGTTTACTCTGACCAAC
TTGGGCGCGCCTGCAGCCTTCAAGTACTTCGACACCACCATAGACAGAAAGCGGTACACCTCTACAAAGG
AGGTCCTGGACGCCACACTGATTCATCAGTCAATTACGGGGCTCTATGAAACAAGAATCGACCTCTCTCA
GCTCGGTGGAGACTAAACTAGTGAGCTCGCTTTCTTGCTGTCCAATTTCTATTAAAGGTTCCTTTGTTCC
CTAAGTCCAACTACTAAACTGGGGGATATTATGAAGGGCCTTGAGCATCTGGATTCTGCCTAATAAAAAA
CATTTATTTTCATTGCGTCGACCATATGCATAGCTTGAGTATTCTATAGTGTCACCTAAATAGCTTGGCG
TAATCATGGTCATAGCTGTTTCCTGTGTGAAATTGTTATCCGCTCACAATTCCACACAACATACGAGCCG
GAAGCATAAAGTGTAAAGCCTGGGGTGCCTAATGAGTGAGCTAACTCACATTAATTGCGTTGCGCTCACT
GCCCGCTTTCCAGTCGGGAAACCTGTCGTGCCAGCTGCATTAATGAATCGGCCAACGCGCGGGGAGAGGC
GGTTTGCGTATTGGGCGCTCTTCCGCTTCCTCGCTCACTGACTCGCTGCGCTCGGTCGTTCGGCTGCGGC
GAGCGGTATCAGCTCACTCAAAGGCGGTAATACGGTTATCCACAGAATCAGGGGATAACGCAGGAAAGAA
CATGTGAGCAAAAGGCCAGCAAAAGGCCAGGAACCGTAAAAAGGCCGCGTTGCTGGCGTTTTTCCATAGG
CTCCGCCCCCCTGACGAGCATCACAAAAATCGACGCTCAAGTCAGAGGTGGCGAAACCCGACAGGACTAT
AAAGATACCAGGCGTTTCCCCCTGGAAGCTCCCTCGTGCGCTCTCCTGTTCCGACCCTGCCGCTTACCGG
ATACCTGTCCGCCTTTCTCCCTTCGGGAAGCGTGGCGCTTTCTCATAGCTCACGCTGTAGGTATCTCAGT
TCGGTGTAGGTCGTTCGCTCCAAGCTGGGCTGTGTGCACGAACCCCCCGTTCAGCCCGACCGCTGCGCCT
TATCCGGTAACTATCGTCTTGAGTCCAACCCGGTAAGACACGACTTATCGCCACTGGCAGCAGCCACTGG
TAACAGGATTAGCAGAGCGAGGTATGTAGGCGGTGCTACAGAGTTCTTGAAGTGGTGGCCTAACTACGGC
TACACTAGAAGAACAGTATTTGGTATCTGCGCTCTGCTGAAGCCAGTTACCTTCGGAAAAAGAGTTGGTA
GCTCTTGATCCGGCAAACAAACCACCGCTGGTAGCGGTGGTTTTTTTGTTTGCAAGCAGCAGATTACGCG
CAGAAAAAAAGGATCTCAAGAAGATCCTTTGATCTTTTCTACGGGGTCTGACGCTCAGTGGAACGAAAAC
TCACGTTAAGGGATTTTGGTCATGAGATTATCAAAAAGGATCTTCACCTAGATCCTTTTAAATTAAAAAT
GAAGTTTTAAATCAATCTAAAGTATATATGAGTAAACTTGGTCTGACAGTTACCAATGCTTAATCAGTGA
GGCACCTATCTCAGCGATCTGTCTATTTCGTTCATCCATAGTTGCCTGACTCCCCGTCGTGTAGATAACT
ACGATACGGGAGGGCTTACCATCTGGCCCCAGTGCTGCAATGATACCGCGAGACCCACGCTCACCGGCTC
CAGATTTATCAGCAATAAACCAGCCAGCCGGAAGGGCCGAGCGCAGAAGTGGTCCTGCAACTTTATCCGC
CTCCATCCAGTCTATTAATTGTTGCCGGGAAGCTAGAGTAAGTAGTTCGCCAGTTAATAGTTTGCGCAAC
GTTGTTGCCATTGCTACAGGCATCGTGGTGTCACGCTCGTCGTTTGGTATGGCTTCATTCAGCTCCGGTT
CCCAACGATCAAGGCGAGTTACATGATCCCCCATGTTGTGCAAAAAAGCGGTTAGCTCCTTCGGTCCTCC
GATCGTTGTCAGAAGTAAGTTGGCCGCAGTGTTATCACTCATGGTTATGGCAGCACTGCATAATTCTCTT
ACTGTCATGCCATCCGTAAGATGCTTTTCTGTGACTGGTGAGTACTCAACCAAGTCATTCTGAGAATAGT
GTATGCGGCGACCGAGTTGCTCTTGCCCGGCGTCAATACGGGATAATACCGCGCCACATAGCAGAACTTT
AAAAGTGCTCATCATTGGAAAACGTTCTTCGGGGCGAAAACTCTCAAGGATCTTACCGCTGTTGAGATCC
AGTTCGATGTAACCCACTCGTGCACCCAACTGATCTTCAGCATCTTTTACTTTCACCAGCGTTTCTGGGT
GAGCAAAAACAGGAAGGCAAAATGCCGCAAAAAAGGGAATAAGGGCGACACGGAAATGTTGAATACTCAT
ACTCTTCCTTTTTCAATATTATTGAAGCATTTATCAGGGTTATTGTCTCATGAGCGGATACATATTTGAA
TGTATTTAGAAAAATAAACAAATAGGGGTTCCGCGCACATTTCCCCGAAAAGTGCCACCTGATGCGGTGT
GAAATACCGCACAGATGCGTAAGGAGAAAATACCGCATCAGGAAATTGTAAGCGTTAATATTTTGTTAAA
ATTCGCGTTAAATTTTTGTTAAATCAGCTCATTTTTTAACCAATAGGCCGAAATCGGCAAAATCCCTTAT
AAATCAAAAGAATAGACCGAGATAGGGT
[37 nt withheld, positions 6749-6785]
AAAGAACGTGGACTCCAACGTCAAAGG
[49 nt withheld, positions 6813-6861]
T
[91 nt withheld, positions 6863-6953]
G
[124 nt withheld, positions 6955-7078]
CCATTCGCCATTCAGGCTGCGCAACTGTTGGGAAGGGCGATCGGTGCGGGCCTCTTCGCTATTACGCCAG
CTGGCGAAAGGGGGATGTGCTGCAAGGCGATTAAGTTGGGTAACGCCAGGGTTTTCCCAGTCACGACGTT
GTAAAACGACGGCCAGTGAATTG
